>Addgene plasmid #111965 | Hsh155 Hs 1-12 3xFLAG | depositor full sequence | sequence record 210604 | Hsh155 Hs 1-12 3xFLAG sequence 8208 bps
TCGCGCGTTTCGGTGATGACGGTGAAAACCTCTGACACATGCAGCTCCCGGAGACGGTCACAGCTTGTCT
GTAAGCGGATGCCGGGAGCAGACAAGCCCGTCAGGGCGCGTCAGCGGGTGTTGGCGGGTGTCGGGGCTGG
CTTAACTATGCGGCATCAGAGCAGATTGTACTGAGAGTGCACCATAAACGACATTACTATATATATAATA
TAGGAAGCATTTAATAGACAGCATCGTAATATATGTGTACTTTGCAGTTATGACGCCAGATGGCAGTAGT
GGAAGATATTCTTTATTGAAAAATAGCTTGTCACCTTACGTACAATCTTGATCCGGAGCTTTTCTTTTTT
TGCCGATTAAGAATTAATTCGGTCGAAAAAAGAAAAGGAGAGGGCCAAGAGGGAGGGCATTGGTGACTAT
TGAGCACGTGAGTATACGTGATTAAGCACACAAAGGCAGCTTGGAGTATGTCTGTTATTAATTTCACAGG
TAGTTCTGGTCCATTGGTGAAAGTTTGCGGCTTGCAGAGCACAGAGGCCGCAGAATGTGCTCTAGATTCC
GATGCTGACTTGCTGGGTATTATATGTGTGCCCAATAGAAAGAGAACAATTGACCCGGTTATTGCAAGGA
AAATTTCAAGTCTTGTAAAAGCATATAAAAATAGTTCAGGCACTCCGAAATACTTGGTTGGCGTGTTTCG
TAATCAACCTAAGGAGGATGTTTTGGCTCTGGTCAATGATTACGGCATTGATATCGTCCAACTGCATGGA
GATGAGTCGTGGCAAGAATACCAAGAGTTCCTCGGTTTGCCAGTTATTAAAAGACTCGTATTTCCAAAAG
ACTGCAACATACTACTCAGTGCAGCTTCACAGAAACCTCATTCGTTTATTCCCTTGTTTGATTCAGAAGC
AGGTGGGACAGGTGAACTTTTGGATTGGAACTCGATTTCTGACTGGGTTGGAAGGCAAGAGAGCCCCGAA
AGCTTACATTTTATGTTAGCTGGTGGACTGACGCCAGAAAATGTTGGTGATGCGCTTAGATTAAATGGCG
TTATTGGTGTTGATGTAAGCGGAGGTGTGGAGACAAATGGTGTAAAAGACTCTAACAAAATAGCAAATTT
CGTCAAAAATGCTAAGAAATAGGTTATTACTGAGTAGTATTTATTTAAGTATTGTTTGTGCACTTGCCTA
TGCGGTGTGAAATACCGCACAGATGCGTAAGGAGAAAATACCGCATCAGGAAATTGTAAACGTTAATATT
TTGTTAAAATTCGCGTTAAATTTTTGTTAAATCAGCTCATTTTTTAACCAATAGGCCGAAATCGGCAAAA
TCCCTTATAAATCAAAAGAATAGACCGAGATAGGGT
[37 nt withheld, positions 1367-1403]
AAAGAACGTGGACTCCAACGTCAAAGG
[49 nt withheld, positions 1431-1479]
T
[91 nt withheld, positions 1481-1571]
G
[124 nt withheld, positions 1573-1696]
CGCGCCATTCGCCATTCAGGCTGCGCAACTGTTGGGAAGGGCGATCGGTGCGGGCCTCTTCGCTATTACG
CCAGCTGGCGAAAGGGGGATGTGCTGCAAGGCGATTAAGTTGGGTAACGCCAGGGTTTTCCCAGTCACGA
CGTTGTAAAACGACGGCCAGTGAGCGCGCGTAATACGACTCACTATAGGGCGAATTGGGTACCGGGCCCC
CCCTCGAGCATGTACTTTCCGCCTAACTACCATCACCTGTCTTTATTTATTCCGCTGACAGATATGCACA
ACCAATTATCGTCTCTTGAAAGCTTTTTAGACGTGATTGCTGTTATTTGGCACGTTGTTAGTATTTAAGC
TTATTCGGGTTTGCATTGATATTTGCCCGAGCAGAAATCTCCTTCTCGATGAGTTAGAACTGAAACATCT
CTTCAATTACTTATACATAATAAACATAGAAAGCCAGGACCTGTCATCATGAGTCATCCGATTCAATTTG
TAAACGCTAATAATAGCGATAAGAGCCACCAATTAGGCGGTCAATATTCTATTCCTCAGGATTTGAGGGA
AAACCTGCAGAAAGAAGCTGCACGTATTGGTGAGAACGAAAAAGATGTGCTACAGGAAAAAATGGAAACT
AGGACAGTGCAAAATCGAGAGGATTCATACCACAAAAGAAGGTTTGATATGAAGTTTGAGCCGGATTCCG
ATACACAAACTGTTACGTCTTCAGAAAATACCCAAGACGCTGTCGTGCCAAGGAAAAGAAAATCTCGTTG
GGATGTAAAAGGGTACGAGCCACCTGATGAATCTTCAACAGCGGTCAAAGAAAACTCTGATAGTGCTTTG
GTTAATGTAGAAGGAATCCATGATTTGATGTTTTTTAAACCTTCTGACCATAAATATTTCGCCGACGTTA
TATCCAAAAAACCCATAGATGAGTTAAATAAGGATGAACAGAAAGAAAGGAAAATAATGAAATTATTGCT
GAAAATTAAGAATGGAACACCACCAATGAGAAAGGCTGCATTGCGTCAGATTACTGATAAAGCTCGTGAA
TTTGGAGCTGGTCCTTTGTTTAATCAGATTCTTCCTCTGCTGATGTCTCCTACACTTGAGGATCAAGAGC
GTCATTTACTTGTGAAAGTTATTGATAGGATACTGTACAAACTTGATGACTTAGTTCGTCCATACGTGCA
TAAGATCCTCGTGGTCATTGAACCGCTATTGATTGATGAAGATTACTATGCTAGAGTGGAAGGCCGAGAG
ATCATTTCTAATTTGGCAAAGGCTGCTGGTCTGGCTACTATGATCTCTACCATGAGACCTGATATAGATA
ACATGGATGAGTATGTCCGTAACACAACAGCTAGAGCTTTTGCTGTTGTAGCCTCTGCCCTGGGCATTCC
TTCTTTATTGCCCTTCTTAAAAGCTGCATGCAAAAGTAAAAAAAGTTGGCAGGCCCGTCACACGGGCATA
AAGATCGTGCAACAGATAGCCATCTTGATGGGATGCGCGATTCTTCCACACCTGAGGTCCTTAGTCGAGA
TCATTGAACATGGACTGGTGGATGAGCAACAGAAAGTACGTACGATTAGTGCGCTGGCTATCGCCGCCCT
TGCTGAAGCAGCTACCCCTTATGGAATTGAGAGCTTTGATAGTGTCCTGAAACCCCTGTGGAAAGGTATT
AGACAGCACAGGGGAAAAGGACTGGCTGCCTTCCTTAAAGCAATAGGATATCTGATACCGCTAATGGACG
CCGAATACGCTAACTATTACACGAGGGAAGTTATGCTAATCCTTATCCGTGAGTTTCAGAGTCCGGACGA
AGAGATGAAAAAGATAGTATTGAAGGTTGTGAAACAGTGCTGTGGCACCGATGGCGTGGAGGCTAATTAT
ATCAAGACAGAGATTCTACCACCATTCTTTAAGCATTTTTGGCAACATAGAATGGCATTGGACAGGAGAA
ACTACAGACAACTAGTTGACACTACGGTCGAGTTAGCTAATAAGGTGGGTGCTGCCGAAATTATTAGCCG
TATAGTTGATGACCTTAAGGATGAGGCTGAACAATACCGTAAAATGGTTATGGAAACCATTGAAAAGATT
ATGGGTAATCTAGGTGCGGCTGACATCGACCATAAACTAGAGGAACAGTTAATTGACGGTATCCTGTACG
CTTTCCAAGAGCAGACTACAGAGGATTCCGTGATGCTGAACGGTTTTGGGACTGTCGTAAATGCATTGGG
TAAACGTGTAAAACCGTACTTACCTCAAATTTGTGGCACGGTTTTATGGAGATTAAATAACAAAAGTGCA
AAGGTTCGTCAACAAGCAGCAGATCTATGTGCCATACTAATACCAGTCATCAAGAACTGTCACGAATTCG
AAATGTTGAATAAATTGAACATTATATTGTATGAATCCTTAGGCGAAGTATATCCAGAGGTATTAGGTTC
TATAATCAACGCTATGTACTGTATTACTAGCGTAATGGATTTGGATAAACTACAACCTCCTATTAATCAA
ATTTTACCAACCTTAACTCCAATTTTAAGAAACAAGCATAGAAAAGTCGAAGTAAACACTATCAAATTTG
TTGGACTTATTGGTAAATTAGCACCTACCTATGCACCTCCTAAAGAATGGATGAGAATATGTTTTGAACT
ATTAGAACTTTTGAAAAGTACAAATAAAGAAATAAGAAGATCAGCAAATGCCACGTTTGGATTCATTGCT
GAAGCAATTGGACCTCACGATGTTCTTGTTGCGTTATTGAACAATTTAAAGGTTCAAGAACGTCAGTTAC
GTGTATGCACGGCTGTTGCTATCGGTATCGTTGCTAAAGTGTGTGGTCCTTACAACGTGCTGCCAGTAAT
CATGAATGAATACACAACACCAGAGACTAATGTTCAAAACGGTGTTCTCAAGGCCATGTCATTCATGTTT
GAGTACATTGGTAACATGTCTAAGGATTACATATACTTCATAACACCATTATTAGAAGATGCACTCACCG
ATAGGGATTTAGTTCATCGTCAGACAGCGTCGAACGTAATAACCCACTTAGCTTTAAACTGTTCAGGTAC
AGGTCACGAAGATGCCTTCATTCATTTAATGAATCTTCTAATACCCAATATTTTTGAAACTTCACCACAT
GCTATTATGCGTATTTTAGAAGGTTTGGAGGCACTGAGTCAAGCTCTTGGCCCTGGACTATTCATGAACT
ACATATGGGCAGGATTGTTCCATCCAGCGAAGAATGTAAGGAAAGCATTTTGGAGGGTGTATAATAACAT
GTACGTAATGTACCAGGACGCCATGGTACCTTTTTACCCCGTTACACCAGACAACAATGAAGAATATATA
GAAGAACTGGATTTAGTTCTGGGTGGTTCTGGTGGTTCTGATTACAAAGACCACGATGGTGACTACAAAG
ACCATGATATAGATTACAAGGATGATGATGATAAATGAATATATATAGAGCATATAAATAACCACAACTT
GTAAGAATATTTTACTTGACACACCTATATCATCACGTCACGATGCCTTCATAGATTATGATGAAATATA
AACAGAACCTGCTATTGGAAAAAAAAGGGCAGGAAAAAATTTTGTGAAAGTGAGTAAAAGAAAGATGAAG
AGCGAGACATGGATAATAAGAAATAGATGTCACTAATGGACAATTGGAAGACTGATATGGAAAGTTACGA
TGAAGGAGGAGCTCCCAGCTTTTGTTCCCTTTAGTGAGGGTTAATTGCGCGCTTGGCGTAATCATGGTCA
TAGCTGTTTCCTGTGTGAAATTGTTATCCGCTCACAATTCCACACAACATAGGAGCCGGAAGCATAAAGT
GTAAAGCCTGGGGTGCCTAATGAGTGAGGTAACTCACATTAATTGCGTTGCGCTCACTGCCCGCTTTCCA
GTCGGGAAACCTGTCGTGCCAGCTGCATTAATGAATCGGCCAACGCGCGGGGAGAGGCGGTTTGCGTATT
GGGCGCTCTTCCGCTTCCTCGCTCACTGACTCGCTGCGCTCGGTCGTTCGGCTGCGGCGAGCGGTATCAG
CTCACTCAAAGGCGGTAATACGGTTATCCACAGAATCAGGGGATAACGCAGGAAAGAACATGTGAGCAAA
AGGCCAGCAAAAGGCCAGGAACCGTAAAAAGGCCGCGTTGCTGGCGTTTTTCCATAGGCTCCGCCCCCCT
GACGAGCATCACAAAAATCGACGCTCAAGTCAGAGGTGGCGAAACCCGACAGGACTATAAAGATACCAGG
CGTTTCCCCCTGGAAGCTCCCTCGTGCGCTCTCCTGTTCCGACCCTGCCGCTTACCGGATACCTGTCCGC
CTTTCTCCCTTCGGGAAGCGTGGCGCTTTCTCATAGCTCACGCTGTAGGTATCTCAGTTCGGTGTAGGTC
GTTCGCTCCAAGCTGGGCTGTGTGCACGAACCCCCCGTTCAGCCCGACCGCTGCGCCTTATCCGGTAACT
ATCGTCTTGAGTCCAACCCGGTAAGACACGACTTATCGCCACTGGCAGCAGCCACTGGTAACAGGATTAG
CAGAGCGAGGTATGTAGGCGGTGCTACAGAGTTCTTGAAGTGGTGGCCTAACTACGGCTACACTAGAAGG
ACAGTATTTGGTATCTGCGCTCTGCTGAAGCCAGTTACCTTCGGAAAAAGAGTTGGTAGCTCTTGATCCG
GCAAACAAACCACCGCTGGTAGCGGTGGTTTTTTTGTTTGCAAGCAGCAGATTACGCGCAGAAAAAAAGG
ATCTCAAGAAGATCCTTTGATCTTTTCTACGGGGTCTGACGCTCAGTGGAACGAAAACTCACGTTAAGGG
ATTTTGGTCATGAGATTATCAAAAAGGATCTTCACCTAGATCCTTTTAAATTAAAAATGAAGTTTTAAAT
CAATCTAAAGTATATATGAGTAAACTTGGTCTGACAGTTACCAATGCTTAATCAGTGAGGCACCTATCTC
AGCGATCTGTCTATTTCGTTCATCCATAGTTGCCTGACTCCCCGTCGTGTAGATAACTACGATACGGGAG
GGCTTACCATCTGGCCCCAGTGCTGCAATGATACCGCGAGACCCACGCTCACCGGCTCCAGATTTATCAG
CAATAAACCAGCCAGCCGGAAGGGCCGAGCGCAGAAGTGGTCCTGCAACTTTATCCGCCTCCATCCAGTC
TATTAATTGTTGCCGGGAAGCTAGAGTAAGTAGTTCGCCAGTTAATAGTTTGCGCAACGTTGTTGCCATT
GCTACAGGCATCGTGGTGTCACGCTCGTCGTTTGGTATGGCTTCATTCAGCTCCGGTTCCCAACGATCAA
GGCGAGTTACATGATCCCCCATGTTGTGCAAAAAAGCGGTTAGCTCCTTCGGTCCTCCGATCGTTGTCAG
AAGTAAGTTGGCCGCAGTGTTATCACTCATGGTTATGGCAGCACTGCATAATTCTCTTACTGTCATGCCA
TCCGTAAGATGCTTTTCTGTGACTGGTGAGTACTCAACCAAGTCATTCTGAGAATAGTGTATGCGGCGAC
CGAGTTGCTCTTGCCCGGCGTCAATACGGGATAATACCGCGCCACATAGCAGAACTTTAAAAGTGCTCAT
CATTGGAAAACGTTCTTCGGGGCGAAAACTCTCAAGGATCTTACCGCTGTTGAGATCCAGTTCGATGTAA
CCCACTCGTGCACCCAACTGATCTTCAGCATCTTTTACTTTCACCAGCGTTTCTGGGTGAGCAAAAACAG
GAAGGCAAAATGCCGCAAAAAAGGGAATAAGGGCGACACGGAAATGTTGAATACTCATACTCTTCCTTTT
TCAATATTATTGAAGCATTTATCAGGGTTATTGTCTCATGAGCGGATACATATTTGAATGTATTTAGAAA
AATAAACAAATAGGGGTTCCGCGCACATTTCCCCGAAAAGTGCCACCTGGGTCCTTTTCATCACGTGCTA
TAAAAATAATTATAATTTAAATTTTTTAATATAAATATATAAATTAAAAATAGAAAGTAAAAAAAGAAAT
TAAAGAAAAAATAGTTTTTGTTTTCCGAAGATGTAAAAGACTCTAGGGGGATCGCCAACAAATACTACCT
TTTATCTTGCTCTTCCTGCTCTCAGGTATTAATGCCGAATTGTTTCATCTTGTCTGTGTAGAAGACCACA
CACGAAAATCCTGTGATTTTACATTTTACTTATCGTTAATCGAATGTATATCTATTTAATCTGCTTTTCT
TGTCTAATAAATATATATGTAAAGTACGCTTTTTGTTGAAATTTTTTAAACCTTTGTTTATTTTTTTTTC
TTCATTCCGTAACTCTTCTACCTTCTTTATTTACTTTCTAAAATCCAAATACAAAACATAAAAATAAATA
AACACAGAGTAAATTCCCAAATTATTCCATCATTAAAAGATACGAGGCGCGTGTAAGTTACAGGCAAGCG
ATCCGTCCTAAGAAACCATTATTATCATGACATTAACCTATAAAAATAGGCGTATCACGAGGCCCTTTCG
TC
Features (pLannotate 1.2.2; 22 found; start..end, strand, type, name):
    137..186     +  misc_feature   bom (fragment): basis of mobility region from pBR322
    187..467     +  promoter       TRP1 promoter: S. cerevisiae TRP1
    468..1142    +  CDS            TRP1: phosphoribosylanthranilate isomerase, required for tryptophan biosynthesis; S. cerevisiae TRP1; yeast auxotrophic marker
   1189..1240    +  misc_feature   bom (fragment): basis of mobility region from pBR322
   1241..1696    -  rep_origin     f1 ori (sequence partly withheld): f1 bacteriophage origin of replication; arrow indicates direction of (+) strand synthesis
   1704..1859    -  CDS            lacZα (fragment): LacZα fragment of β-galactosidase; lacZ fragment
   1867..1885    +  promoter       T7 promoter: promoter for bacteriophage T7 RNA polymerase
   1894..1914    -  misc_feature   MCS (fragment): pBluescript multiple cloning site
   2165..5077    +  CDS            HSH155: SF3B1_YEAST - Experimental evidence at protein level: Swiss-Prot protein existence level 1. Contacts pre-mRNA on both sides of the branch site early in spliceosome assembly. From Saccharomyces cerevisiae (strain ATCC 204508 / S288c) (Baker's yeast).
   5117..5133    +  CDS            3xFLAG (fragment): three tandem FLAG® epitope tags, followed by an enterokinase cleavage site
   5138..5160    +  CDS            2xFLAG (fragment): two tandem FLAG® epitope tags
   5363..5416    +  CDS            ABZ2 (fragment): PABC_YEAST - Experimental evidence at protein level: Swiss-Prot protein existence level 1. Converts 4-amino-4-deoxychorismate into 4-aminobenzoate (PABA) and pyruvate. From Saccharomyces cerevisiae (strain ATCC 204508 / S288c) (Baker's yeast).
   5434..5452    -  promoter       T3 promoter: promoter for bacteriophage T3 RNA polymerase
   5497..5513    -  protein_bind   lac operator: The lac repressor binds to the lac operator to inhibit transcription in E. coli. This inhibition can be relieved by adding lactose or isopropyl-β-D-thiogalactopyranoside (IPTG). lac repressor encoded by lacI
   5521..5551    -  promoter       lac promoter: promoter for the E. coli lac operon
   5566..5587    -  protein_bind   CAP binding site: CAP binding activates transcription in the presence of cAMP. E. coli catabolite activator protein
   5600..5692    -  CDS            lacI (fragment): lac repressor; lacI; The lac repressor binds to the lac operator to inhibit transcription in E. coli. This inhibition can be relieved by adding lactose or isopropyl-β-D-thiogalactopyranoside (IPTG).
   5875..6463    -  rep_origin     ori: high-copy-number ColE1/pMB1/pBR322/pUC origin of replication
   6634..7494    -  CDS            AmpR: β-lactamase; bla; confers resistance to ampicillin, carbenicillin, and related antibiotics
   7495..7599    -  promoter       AmpR promoter: bla
   7636..8139    +  misc_feature   CEN/ARS: S. cerevisiae CEN6 centromere fused to an autonomously replicating sequence
   8208..35      +  CDS            rop (fragment) (across the origin): Rop protein, which maintains plasmids at low copy number; rop
