>Addgene plasmid #111965 | Hsh155 Hs 1-12 3xFLAG | addgene full sequence | sequence record 213748 | Addgene NGS Result
GTAAAACGACGGCCAGTGAGCGCGCGTAATACGACTCACTATAGGGCGAATTGGGTACCGGGCCCCCCCC
TCGAGCATGTACTTTCCGCCTAACTACCATCACCTGTCTTTATTTATTCCGCTGACAGATATGCACAACC
AATTATCGTCTCTTGAAAGCTTTTTAGACGTGATTGCTGTTATTTGGCACGTTGTTAGTATTTAAGCTTA
TTCGGGTTTGCATTGATATTTGCCCGAGCAGAAATCTCCTTCTCGATGAGTTAGAACTGAAACATCTCTT
CAATTACTTATACATAATAAACATAGAAAGCCAGGACCTGTCATCATGAGTCATCCGATTCAATTTGTAA
ACGCTAATAATAGCGATAAGAGCCACCAATTAGGCGGTCAATATTCTATTCCTCAGGATTTGAGGGAAAA
CCTGCAGAAAGAAGCTGCACGTATTGGTGAGAACGAAAAAGATGTGCTACAGGAAAAAATGGAAACTAGG
ACAGTGCAAAATCGAGAGGATTCATACCACAAAAGAAGGTTTGATATGAAGTTTGAGCCGGATTCCGATA
CACAAACTGTTACGTCTTCAGAAAATACCCAAGACGCTGTCGTGCCAAGGAAAAGAAAATCTCGTTGGGA
TGTAAAAGGGTACGAGCCACCTGATGAATCTTCAACAGCGGTCAAAGAAAACTCTGATAGTGCTTTGGTT
AATGTAGAAGGAATCCATGATTTGATGTTTTTTAAACCTTCTGACCATAAATATTTCGCCGACGTTATAT
CCAAAAAACCCATAGATGAGTTAAATAAGGATGAACAGAAAGAAAGGAAAATAATGAAATTATTGCTGAA
AATTAAGAATGGAACACCACCAATGAGAAAGGCTGCATTGCGTCAGATTACTGATAAAGCTCGTGAATTT
GGAGCTGGTCCTTTGTTTAATCAGATTCTTCCTCTGCTGATGTCTCCTACACTTGAGGATCAAGAGCGTC
ATTTACTTGTGAAAGTTATTGATAGGATACTGTACAAACTTGATGACTTAGTTCGTCCATACGTGCATAA
GATCCTCGTGGTCATTGAACCGCTATTGATTGATGAAGATTACTATGCTAGAGTGGAAGGCCGAGAGATC
ATTTCTAATTTGGCAAAGGCTGCTGGTCTGGCTACTATGATCTCTACCATGAGACCTGATATAGATAACA
TGGATGAGTATGTCCGTAACACAACAGCTAGAGCTTTTGCTGTTGTAGCCTCTGCCCTGGGCATTCCTTC
TTTATTGCCCTTCTTAAAAGCTGCATGCAAAAGTAAAAAAAGTTGGCAGGCCCGTCACACGGGCATAAAG
ATCGTGCAACAGATAGCCATCTTGATGGGATGCGCGATTCTTCCACACCTGAGGTCCTTAGTCGAGATCA
TTGAACATGGACTGGTGGATGAGCAACAGAAAGTACGTACGATTAGTGCGCTGGCTATCGCCGCCCTTGC
TGAAGCAGCTACCCCTTATGGAATTGAGAGCTTTGATAGTGTCCTGAAACCCCTGTGGAAAGGTATTAGA
CAGCACAGGGGAAAAGGACTGGCTGCCTTCCTTAAAGCAATAGGATATCTGATACCGCTAATGGACGCCG
AATACGCTAACTATTACACGAGGGAAGTTATGCTAATCCTTATCCGTGAGTTTCAGAGTCCGGACGAAGA
GATGAAAAAGATAGTATTGAAGGTTGTGAAACAGTGCTGTGGCACCGATGGCGTGGAGGCTAATTATATC
AAGACAGAGATTCTACCACCATTCTTTAAGCATTTTTGGCAACATAGAATGGCATTGGACAGGAGAAACT
ACAGACAACTAGTTGACACTACGGTCGAGTTAGCTAATAAGGTGGGTGCTGCCGAAATTATTAGCCGTAT
AGTTGATGACCTTAAGGATGAGGCTGAACAATACCGTAAAATGGTTATGGAAACCATTGAAAAGATTATG
GGTAATCTAGGTGCGGCTGACATCGACCATAAACTAGAGGAACAGTTAATTGACGGTATCCTGTACGCTT
TCCAAGAGCAGACTACAGAGGATTCCGTGATGCTGAACGGTTTTGGGACTGTCGTAAATGCATTGGGTAA
ACGTGTAAAACCGTACTTACCTCAAATTTGTGGCACGGTTTTATGGAGATTAAATAACAAAAGTGCAAAG
GTTCGTCAACAAGCAGCAGATCTATGTGCCATACTAATACCAGTCATCAAGAACTGTCACGAATTCGAAA
TGTTGAATAAATTGAACATTATATTGTATGAATCCTTAGGCGAAGTATATCCAGAGGTATTAGGTTCTAT
AATCAACGCTATGTACTGTATTACTAGCGTAATGGATTTGGATAAACTACAACCTCCTATTAATCAAATT
TTACCAACCTTAACTCCAATTTTAAGAAACAAGCATAGAAAAGTCGAAGTAAACACTATCAAATTTGTTG
GACTTATTGGTAAATTAGCACCTACCTATGCACCTCCTAAAGAATGGATGAGAATATGTTTTGAACTATT
AGAACTTTTGAAAAGTACAAATAAAGAAATAAGAAGATCAGCAAATGCCACGTTTGGATTCATTGCTGAA
GCAATTGGACCTCACGATGTTCTTGTTGCGTTATTGAACAATTTAAAGGTTCAAGAACGTCAGTTACGTG
TATGCACGGCTGTTGCTATCGGTATCGTTGCTAAAGTGTGTGGTCCTTACAACGTGCTGCCAGTAATCAT
GAATGAATACACAACACCAGAGACTAATGTTCAAAACGGTGTTCTCAAGGCCATGTCATTCATGTTTGAG
TACATTGGTAACATGTCTAAGGATTACATATACTTCATAACACCATTATTAGAAGATGCACTCACCGATA
GGGATTTAGTTCATCGTCAGACAGCGTCGAACGTAATAACCCACTTAGCTTTAAACTGTTCAGGTACAGG
TCACGAAGATGCCTTCATTCATTTAATGAATCTTCTAATACCCAATATTTTTGAAACTTCACCACATGCT
ATTATGCGTATTTTAGAAGGTTTGGAGGCACTGAGTCAAGCTCTTGGCCCTGGACTATTCATGAACTACA
TATGGGCAGGATTGTTCCATCCAGCGAAGAATGTAAGGAAAGCATTTTGGAGGGTGTATAATAACATGTA
CGTAATGTACCAGGACGCCATGGTACCTTTTTACCCCGTTACACCAGACAACAATGAAGAATATATAGAA
GAACTGGATTTAGTTCTGGGTGGTTCTGGTGGTTCTGATTACAAAGACCACGATGGTGACTACAAAGACC
ATGATATAGATTACAAGGATGATGATGATAAATGAATATATATAGAGCATATAAATAACCACAACTTGTA
AGAATATTTTACTTGACACACCTATATCATCACGTCACGATGCCTTCATAGATTATGATGAAATATAAAC
AGAACCTGCTATTGGAAAAAAAAGGGCAGGAAAAAATTTTGTGAAAGTGAGTAAAAGAAAGATGAAGAGC
GAGACATGGATAATAAGAAATAGATGTCACTAATGGACAATTGGAAGACTGATATGGAAAGTTACGATGA
AGGAGGAGCTCCAGCTTTTGTTCCCTTTAGTGAGGGTTAATTGCGCGCTTGGCGTAATCATGGTCATAGC
TGTTTCCTGTGTGAAATTGTTATCCGCTCACAATTCCACACAACATACGAGCCGGAAGCATAAAGTGTAA
AGCCTGGGGTGCCTAATGAGTGAGCTAACTCACATTAATTGCGTTGCGCTCACTGCCCGCTTTCCAGTCG
GGAAACCTGTCGTGCCAGCTGCATTAATGAATCGGCCAACGCGCGGGGAGAGGCGGTTTGCGTATTGGGC
GCTCTTCCGCTTCCTCGCTCACTGACTCGCTGCGCTCGGTCGTTCGGCTGCGGCGAGCGGTATCAGCTCA
CTCAAAGGCGGTAATACGGTTATCCACAGAATCAGGGGATAACGCAGGAAAGAACATGTGAGCAAAAGGC
CAGCAAAAGGCCAGGAACCGTAAAAAGGCCGCGTTGCTGGCGTTTTTCCATAGGCTCCGCCCCCCTGACG
AGCATCACAAAAATCGACGCTCAAGTCAGAGGTGGCGAAACCCGACAGGACTATAAAGATACCAGGCGTT
TCCCCCTGGAAGCTCCCTCGTGCGCTCTCCTGTTCCGACCCTGCCGCTTACCGGATACCTGTCCGCCTTT
CTCCCTTCGGGAAGCGTGGCGCTTTCTCATAGCTCACGCTGTAGGTATCTCAGTTCGGTGTAGGTCGTTC
GCTCCAAGCTGGGCTGTGTGCACGAACCCCCCGTTCAGCCCGACCGCTGCGCCTTATCCGGTAACTATCG
TCTTGAGTCCAACCCGGTAAGACACGACTTATCGCCACTGGCAGCAGCCACTGGTAACAGGATTAGCAGA
GCGAGGTATGTAGGCGGTGCTACAGAGTTCTTGAAGTGGTGGCCTAACTACGGCTACACTAGAAGAACAG
TATTTGGTATCTGCGCTCTGCTGAAGCCAGTTACCTTCGGAAAAAGAGTTGGTAGCTCTTGATCCGGCAA
ACAAACCACCGCTGGTAGCGGTGGTTTTTTTGTTTGCAAGCAGCAGATTACGCGCAGAAAAAAAGGATCT
CAAGAAGATCCTTTGATCTTTTCTACGGGGTCTGACGCTCAGTGGAACGAAAACTCACGTTAAGGGATTT
TGGTCATGAGATTATCAAAAAGGATCTTCACCTAGATCCTTTTAAATTAAAAATGAAGTTTTAAATCAAT
CTAAAGTATATATGAGTAAACTTGGTCTGACAGTTACCAATGCTTAATCAGTGAGGCACCTATCTCAGCG
ATCTGTCTATTTCGTTCATCCATAGTTGCCTGACTCCCCGTCGTGTAGATAACTACGATACGGGAGGGCT
TACCATCTGGCCCCAGTGCTGCAATGATACCGCGAGACCCACGCTCACCGGCTCCAGATTTATCAGCAAT
AAACCAGCCAGCCGGAAGGGCCGAGCGCAGAAGTGGTCCTGCAACTTTATCCGCCTCCATCCAGTCTATT
AATTGTTGCCGGGAAGCTAGAGTAAGTAGTTCGCCAGTTAATAGTTTGCGCAACGTTGTTGCCATTGCTA
CAGGCATCGTGGTGTCACGCTCGTCGTTTGGTATGGCTTCATTCAGCTCCGGTTCCCAACGATCAAGGCG
AGTTACATGATCCCCCATGTTGTGCAAAAAAGCGGTTAGCTCCTTCGGTCCTCCGATCGTTGTCAGAAGT
AAGTTGGCCGCAGTGTTATCACTCATGGTTATGGCAGCACTGCATAATTCTCTTACTGTCATGCCATCCG
TAAGATGCTTTTCTGTGACTGGTGAGTACTCAACCAAGTCATTCTGAGAATAGTGTATGCGGCGACCGAG
TTGCTCTTGCCCGGCGTCAATACGGGATAATACCGCGCCACATAGCAGAACTTTAAAAGTGCTCATCATT
GGAAAACGTTCTTCGGGGCGAAAACTCTCAAGGATCTTACCGCTGTTGAGATCCAGTTCGATGTAACCCA
CTCGTGCACCCAACTGATCTTCAGCATCTTTTACTTTCACCAGCGTTTCTGGGTGAGCAAAAACAGGAAG
GCAAAATGCCGCAAAAAAGGGAATAAGGGCGACACGGAAATGTTGAATACTCATACTCTTCCTTTTTCAA
TATTATTGAAGCATTTATCAGGGTTATTGTCTCATGAGCGGATACATATTTGAATGTATTTAGAAAAATA
AACAAATAGGGGTTCCGCGCACATTTCCCCGAAAAGTGCCACCTGGGTCCTTTTCATCACGTGCTATAAA
AATAATTATAATTTAAATTTTTTAATATAAATATATAAATTAAAAATAGAAAGTAAAAAAAGAAATTAAA
GAAAAAATAGTTTTTGTTTTCCGAAGATGTAAAAGACTCTAGGGGGATCGCCAACAAATACTACCTTTTA
TCTTGCTCTTCCTGCTCTCAGGTATTAATGCCGAATTGTTTCATCTTGTCTGTGTAGAAGACCACACACG
AAAATCCTGTGATTTTACATTTTACTTATCGTTAATCGAATGTATATCTATTTAATCTGCTTTTCTTGTC
TAATAAATATATATGTAAAGTACGCTTTTTGTTGAAATTTTTTAAACCTTTGTTTATTTTTTTTTCTTCA
TTCCGTAACTCTTCTACCTTCTTTATTTACTTTCTAAAATCCAAATACAAAACATAAAAATAAATAAACA
CAGAGTAAATTCCCAAATTATTCCATCATTAAAAGATACGAGGCGCGTGTAAGTTACAGGCAAGCGATCC
GTCTAAGAAACCATTATTATCATGACATTAACCTATAAAAATAGGCGTATCACGAGGCCCTTTCGTCTCG
CGCGTTTCGGTGATGACGGTGAAAACCTCTGACACATGCAGCTCCCGGAGACGGTCACAGCTTGTCTGTA
AGCGGATGCCGGGAGCAGACAAGCCCGTCAGGGCGCGTCAGCGGGTGTTGGCGGGTGTCGGGGCTGGCTT
AACTATGCGGCATCAGAGCAGATTGTACTGAGAGTGCACCATAGATCACGACATTACTATATATATAATA
TAGGAAGCATTTAATAGAACAGCATCGTAATATATGTGTACTTTGCAGTTATGACGCCAGATGGCAGTAG
TGGAAGATATTCTTTATTGAAAAATAGCTTGTCACCTTACGTACAATCTTGATCCGGAGCTTTTCTTTTT
TTGCCGATTAAGAATTAATTCGGTCGAAAAAAGAAAAGGAGAGGGCCAAGAGGGAGGGCATTGGTGACTA
TTGAGCACGTGAGTATACGTGATTAAGCACACAAAGGCAGCTTGGAGTATGTCTGTTATTAATTTCACAG
GTAGTTCTGGTCCATTGGTGAAAGTTTGCGGCTTGCAGAGCACAGAGGCCGCAGAATGTGCTCTAGATTC
CGATGCTGACTTGCTGGGTATTATATGTGTGCCCAATAGAAAGAGAACAATTGACCCGGTTATTGCAAGG
AAAATTTCAAGTCTTGTAAAAGCATATAAAAATAGTTCAGGCACTCCGAAATACTTGGTTGGCGTGTTTC
GTAATCAACCTAAGGAGGATGTTTTGGCTCTGGTCAATGATTACGGCATTGATATCGTCCAACTGCATGG
AGATGAGTCGTGGCAAGAATACCAAGAGTTCCTCGGTTTGCCAGTTATTAAAAGACTCGTATTTCCAAAA
GACTGCAACATACTACTCAGTGCAGCTTCACAGAAACCTCATTCGTTTATTCCCTTGTTTGATTCAGAAG
CAGGTGGGACAGGTGAACTTTTGGATTGGAACTCGATTTCTGACTGGGTTGGAAGGCAAGAGAGCCCCGA
AAGCTTACATTTTATGTTAGCTGGTGGACTGACGCCAGAAAATGTTGGTGATGCGCTTAGATTAAATGGC
GTTATTGGTGTTGATGTAAGCGGAGGTGTGGAGACAAATGGTGTAAAAGACTCTAACAAAATAGCAAATT
TCGTCAAAAATGCTAAGAAATAGGTTATTACTGAGTAGTATTTATTTAAGTATTGTTTGTGCACTTGCCG
ATCTATGCGGTGTGAAATACCGCACAGATGCGTAAGGAGAAAATACCGCATCAGGAAATTGTAAGCGTTA
ATATTTTGTTAAAATTCGCGTTAAATTTTTGTTAAATCAGCTCATTTTTTAACCAATAGGCCGAAATCGG
CAAAATCCCTTATAAATCAAAAGAATAGACCGAGATAGGGT
[37 nt withheld, positions 7742-7778]
AAAGAACGTGGACTCCAACGTCAAAGG
[49 nt withheld, positions 7806-7854]
T
[91 nt withheld, positions 7856-7946]
G
[124 nt withheld, positions 7948-8071]
CCATTCGCCATTCAGGCTGCGCAACTGTTGGGAAGGGCGATCGGTGCGGGCCTCTTCGCTATTACGCCAG
CTGGCGAAAGGGGGATGTGCTGCAAGGCGATTAAGTTGGGTAACGCCAGGGTTTTCCCAGTCACGACGTT
Features (pLannotate 1.2.2; 21 found; start..end, strand, type, name):
     27..45      +  promoter       T7 promoter: promoter for bacteriophage T7 RNA polymerase
    326..3238    +  CDS            HSH155: SF3B1_YEAST - Experimental evidence at protein level: Swiss-Prot protein existence level 1. Contacts pre-mRNA on both sides of the branch site early in spliceosome assembly. From Saccharomyces cerevisiae (strain ATCC 204508 / S288c) (Baker's yeast).
   3278..3294    +  CDS            3xFLAG (fragment): three tandem FLAG® epitope tags, followed by an enterokinase cleavage site
   3299..3321    +  CDS            2xFLAG (fragment): two tandem FLAG® epitope tags
   3524..3577    +  CDS            ABZ2 (fragment): PABC_YEAST - Experimental evidence at protein level: Swiss-Prot protein existence level 1. Converts 4-amino-4-deoxychorismate into 4-aminobenzoate (PABA) and pyruvate. From Saccharomyces cerevisiae (strain ATCC 204508 / S288c) (Baker's yeast).
   3594..3612    -  promoter       T3 promoter: promoter for bacteriophage T3 RNA polymerase
   3657..3673    -  protein_bind   lac operator: The lac repressor binds to the lac operator to inhibit transcription in E. coli. This inhibition can be relieved by adding lactose or isopropyl-β-D-thiogalactopyranoside (IPTG). lac repressor encoded by lacI
   3681..3711    -  promoter       lac promoter: promoter for the E. coli lac operon
   3726..3747    -  protein_bind   CAP binding site: CAP binding activates transcription in the presence of cAMP. E. coli catabolite activator protein
   3760..3852    -  CDS            lacI (fragment): lac repressor; lacI; The lac repressor binds to the lac operator to inhibit transcription in E. coli. This inhibition can be relieved by adding lactose or isopropyl-β-D-thiogalactopyranoside (IPTG).
   4035..4623    -  rep_origin     ori: high-copy-number ColE1/pMB1/pBR322/pUC origin of replication
   4794..5654    -  CDS            AmpR: β-lactamase; bla; confers resistance to ampicillin, carbenicillin, and related antibiotics
   5655..5759    -  promoter       AmpR promoter: bla
   5796..6299    +  misc_feature   CEN/ARS: S. cerevisiae CEN6 centromere fused to an autonomously replicating sequence
   6367..6402    +  CDS            rop (fragment): Rop protein, which maintains plasmids at low copy number; rop
   6504..6553    +  misc_feature   bom (fragment): basis of mobility region from pBR322
   6691..6838    +  promoter       TRP1 promoter: S. cerevisiae TRP1
   6839..7513    +  CDS            TRP1: phosphoribosylanthranilate isomerase, required for tryptophan biosynthesis; S. cerevisiae TRP1; yeast auxotrophic marker
   7564..7615    +  misc_feature   bom (fragment): basis of mobility region from pBR322
   7643..8071    -  rep_origin     f1 ori (sequence partly withheld): f1 bacteriophage origin of replication; arrow indicates direction of (+) strand synthesis
   8075..19      -  CDS            lacZα (fragment) (across the origin): LacZα fragment of β-galactosidase; lacZ fragment
