[The description below was written by a language model from this plasmid's Addgene catalogue record and pLannotate feature annotations shown in this document.]
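Description:
Hsh155 Hs 1-12 3xFLAG is a yeast–E. coli shuttle plasmid of about 8.2 kb built on pRS414, a low-copy centromeric vector. In Saccharomyces cerevisiae it is maintained through a CEN6/ARS element and selected by complementation of tryptophan auxotrophy with the TRP1 marker under its own promoter. In bacteria it replicates from a ColE1/pUC-type origin and is selected with ampicillin via the β-lactamase gene. The backbone also retains the usual pBluescript-derived parts: an f1 origin for single-stranded DNA production, lacZα and lac promoter/operator remnants, and T7 and T3 phage promoters flanking the cloning site.

The insert, roughly 3 kb, encodes a chimeric version of Hsh155, the yeast orthologue of the human SF3b1 spliceosomal protein, which contacts the pre-mRNA around the branch site early in spliceosome assembly. According to the record, human HEAT repeats 1–12 have been inserted into the yeast protein, and the open reading frame carries a C-terminal 3xFLAG epitope tag for detection or immunopurification. The annotation software labels the whole coding region as HSH155 and does not mark the boundaries of the human segment. No yeast promoter is annotated. About 300 bp of unannotated sequence lies upstream of the coding region, and a short fragment of a yeast gene (ABZ2) lies downstream, which may reflect native genomic flanks, but the record does not state what drives expression. The depositor and sequencing-derived feature tables agree closely, differing mainly in their start coordinate. The associated work concerns Hsh155/SF3b1 interactions with the U2 snRNA/branch site duplex, so the plasmid suits expressing this humanised splicing factor in yeast for functional analysis.
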