Addgene plasmid #111965: Hsh155 Hs 1-12 3xFLAG
Purpose: Human HEATs 1-12 have been inserted into Hsh155 3xFLAG.
Depositing lab: Aaron Hoskins. Depositing organization: University of Wisconsin, Madison. Publication: Functional Analysis of Hsh155/SF3b1 Interactions with the U2 snRNA/Branch Site Duplex. Carrocci TJ, Paulson JC, Hoskins AA. RNA. 2018 May 11. pii: rna.065664.118. doi: 10.1261/rna.065664.118. PubMed 29752352.
Backbone
  Vector backbone: pRS414
  Backbone manufacturer: ATCC
  Backbone size w/o insert (bp): 5208
  Total vector size (bp): 8208
  Vector type: Bacterial Expression, Yeast Expression
  Selectable markers: TRP1
Growth in bacteria
  Bacterial resistance: Ampicillin, 100 μg/mL
  Growth temperature: 37°C
  Growth strain: DH5alpha
  Copy number: Unknown
Gene/Insert
  Gene/Insert name: Hsh155 Hs 1-12 3x FLAG (alt name: pAAH0944)
  Species: S. cerevisiae (budding yeast)
  Insert size (bp): 3000
  Mutation: Human HEATs 1-12 inserted
  Tag / fusion protein: 3xFLAG (C terminal on insert)
Terms and licenses: Academic/Nonprofit Terms; Industry Terms: Not Available to Industry
How to cite: Hsh155 Hs 1-12 3xFLAG was a gift from Aaron Hoskins (Addgene plasmid # 111965 ; http://n2t.net/addgene:111965 ; RRID:Addgene_111965)
